Addgene plasmid #68029: pCRII-Sema4a-ISH-2kb
Purpose: Contains 2kb cDNA fragment for probe synthesis for mRNA in situ hybridization, species: mouse
Depositing lab: Roland Friedel. Depositing organization: Icahn School of Medicine at Mount Sinai. Publication: Semaphorin 4C and 4G are ligands of Plexin-B2 required in cerebellar development. Maier V, Jolicoeur C, Rayburn H, Takegahara N, Kumanogoh A, Kikutani H, Tessier-Lavigne M, Wurst W, Friedel RH. Mol Cell Neurosci. 2011 Feb;46(2):419-31. doi: 10.1016/j.mcn.2010.11.005. Epub 2010 Nov 29. PubMed 21122816.
Backbone
  Vector backbone: pCRII-TOPO
  Backbone manufacturer: Invitrogen
  Backbone size w/o insert (bp): 3973
  Vector type: mRNA In situ hybridization probe
Growth in bacteria
  Bacterial resistance: Ampicillin and Kanamycin, 100 & 50 μg/mL
  Growth temperature: 37°C
  Growth strain: DH5alpha
  Copy number: High Copy
Gene/Insert
  Gene/Insert name: Semaphorin-4A
  Species: M. musculus (mouse)
  Insert size (bp): 2087
  Mutation: a 2kb cDNA fragment for ISH probe synthesis
  Entrez Gene: Sema4a (a.k.a. AI132332, SemB, Semab)
  Cloning method: TOPO Cloning
  Sequencing primers: 5′ Sp6; 3′ T7
Terms and licenses: Academic/Nonprofit Terms; Industry Terms: Not Available to Industry
How to cite: pCRII-Sema4a-ISH-2kb was a gift from Roland Friedel (Addgene plasmid # 68029 ; http://n2t.net/addgene:68029 ; RRID:Addgene_68029)
