[The description below was written by a language model from this plasmid's Addgene catalogue record and pLannotate feature annotations shown in this document.]
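Description:
pCRII-Sema4a-ISH-2kb is a bacterial cloning plasmid that serves as a template for making riboprobes against mouse Semaphorin-4A (Sema4a) mRNA for in situ hybridization. It is built on the commercial pCRII-TOPO backbone, into which a cDNA fragment of about 2.1 kb was inserted by TOPO cloning, giving a total size of 6,060 bp. The plasmid is propagated in E. coli from a high-copy ColE1/pUC-type origin. It carries both a β-lactamase gene (ampicillin resistance) and a Tn5-derived neo/nptII gene (kanamycin resistance), next to which a remnant of the Tn5 transposase coding sequence is annotated. An f1 phage origin is also present, which in principle allows single-stranded DNA production.

The insert sits in the backbone's cloning site within the lacZα region, downstream of the CAP site, lac promoter and lac operator, so the lacZα reading frame is interrupted and only a fragment is annotated. This is simply a feature of the vector's blue/white screening design and is not meant to drive expression. The functionally important elements are the SP6 and T7 phage promoters, which flank the insert and face inward, so that in vitro transcription from one or the other yields RNA of either strand. In the feature table the Sema4a coding fragment lies on the minus strand, the same strand as the T7 promoter. This suggests that T7 transcription would give sense RNA and SP6 transcription the antisense probe that detects the mRNA, although the record does not state this explicitly and the orientation should be confirmed. The construct contains no eukaryotic promoter or tag and is not an expression vector. Its stated use is probe synthesis for mapping Sema4a transcript distribution in mouse tissue.
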