Features (pLannotate 1.2.2; 14 found; start..end, strand, type, name):
   2158..2176    -  promoter       T7 promoter: promoter for bacteriophage T7 RNA polymerase
   2179..2336    +  CDS            lacZα (fragment): LacZα fragment of β-galactosidase; lacZ fragment
   2340..2768    +  rep_origin     f1 ori (sequence partly withheld): f1 bacteriophage origin of replication; arrow indicates direction of (+) strand synthesis
   2781..3080    +  CDS            tnpA (fragment): TN5P_ECOLX - Also known as tnp. Experimental evidence at protein level: Swiss-Prot protein existence level 1. Mediates transposition of transposon Tn5 by a 'cut and paste' mechanism. First, the monomeric transposase binds the 19 bp inverted DNA repeats flanking the transposon. Then, dimerization of the DNA- bound transposase creates a synaptic DNA complex. After nicking of the first DNA strand, excision of the transposon proceeds through a series of intermediates. The transposase then mediates the insertion of the transposon at a new site by strand transfer. The activity of the wild- type tran
   3112..3903    +  CDS            neo: KKA2_KLEPN - Also known as kan, nptII. Experimental evidence at protein level: Swiss-Prot protein existence level 1. Resistance to kanamycin, neomycin, paromomycin, ribostamycin, butirosin and gentamicin B. From Klebsiella pneumoniae.
   3907..3923    +  promoter       AmpR promoter (fragment): bla
   3924..4784    +  CDS            AmpR: β-lactamase; bla; confers resistance to ampicillin, carbenicillin, and related antibiotics
   4955..5543    +  rep_origin     ori: high-copy-number ColE1/pMB1/pBR322/pUC origin of replication
   5726..5818    +  CDS            lacI (fragment): lac repressor; lacI; The lac repressor binds to the lac operator to inhibit transcription in E. coli. This inhibition can be relieved by adding lactose or isopropyl-β-D-thiogalactopyranoside (IPTG).
   5831..5852    +  protein_bind   CAP binding site: CAP binding activates transcription in the presence of cAMP. E. coli catabolite activator protein
   5867..5897    +  promoter       lac promoter: promoter for the E. coli lac operon
   5905..5921    +  protein_bind   lac operator: The lac repressor binds to the lac operator to inhibit transcription in E. coli. This inhibition can be relieved by adding lactose or isopropyl-β-D-thiogalactopyranoside (IPTG). lac repressor encoded by lacI
   5963..5981    +  promoter       SP6 promoter: promoter for bacteriophage SP6 RNA polymerase
   6060..2087    -  CDS            Sema4a (fragment) (across the origin): SEM4A_MOUSE - Also known as Semab, SemB. Experimental evidence at protein level: Swiss-Prot protein existence level 1. Cell surface receptor for PLXNB1, PLXNB2, PLXNB3 and PLXND1 that plays an important role in cell-cell signaling (PubMed:20043131, PubMed:17318185). Regulates glutamatergic and GABAergic synapse development (PubMed:29981480). Promotes the development of inhibitory synapses in a PLXNB1-dependent manner and promotes the development of excitatory synapses in a PLXNB2-dependent manner (PubMed:29981480). Plays a role in priming antigen-specific T-cells, promotes differentiation of T
>Addgene plasmid #68029 | pCRII-Sema4a-ISH-2kb | depositor full sequence | sequence record 118631 | pCRII-Sema4a-ISH-2kb sequence 6060 bps
AGAGTGAGCACTCCCAGGAGCACGATGGCCAGGAGGACGGTAACGATGAGAAAATGGGGCCAGTAGGACC
GCTGGGCAGCCATGGAAGCTCCGCCTCCGACCCTGGTCAGCGGGACCTGCACACGCTCACGGGGAACGCC
CGCCAGCTCAGGGTCCAGCGCCAGGGGCTGGTCCTGGCTGTCTACCCAATAGGAGACCACAGGGTATGAG
TAGCCGTTCTCAGTCGCCACACACTGGTAGAGGCCCCCGACACCATCCTGCGGCAGCAGCAAGAGGGAGC
CATTGTAGACGGTAGCAGAGGCTTCTGAGATTTTGGCTCGGCCATGACTCCAGTGGTAAGAGGCCAGTGC
TGACAGGTGGGGGCAGGGCAGCTCCAGGATGGAGTTGGGGACTGTCAGGACTTCTTTAATTAGTTGAGGG
GGGCTCTGACGCCGGGGGCTCCTGGCCATGGGGCCACGGGTGCATACCCACTCCGGGTTGCCGCGTTCCA
TGTCCTGCTTCCAAGGCTTGGTAGAGCCAGACAGAAGGCTGCAGAGTCTTGATTCAGGGTCCCAGGCACA
GTGAGGGTCCCTGGCAAGCACACAGTCCACACAGCTCTCGTAGACACTGCAATTGGCCCTGGGAACTCTC
CAGATGCCTCCAGAGAAGCCTGCAAACACTGCACCCTGGGCGGGGGCCAGCTGCAGGTTTCGAACAGGCT
CAGAGTCAGGGCTCAGCTGAATCTCCTCCACGAGATAAGCACTGCTGTCCTGAGGCACCACAGCCTTGTG
CAGGGACCCCGTGGAGGTACCCAGATACATGACCACATGGCTGCTCCCATCAAGGCCCCGAGCTGACTCC
ACAGCAAGCCGTGTGTACTCCACACCAGACTTCACCAGCAGGGGTGTTCCTACCACGTGCTCATCCATCA
GAAAATGGTCCTTCATGAAGGTCAAGGCTTTGTCAGAGGAGGGGCCCATGGAGCAACTGCCTGGCCTCGG
GCTGACCTCTGAGCCCCGGTAAGTGGTCCAGCGGGAGGTCTCCTTGTTCAGCTCCTTGTACTTCCCTTTA
AAGACTCGCTCAATGTCCGTGAGAGAGAAGGCACAGACTGCTGAGCTCCTGGTCCCGCCAACCTGCCACT
GGGAGGTAAAGACTGCGTAGATGCGGGAAACAGAGGGAGAATCGGCGGGCAGCAGGACCGCGTGGCGGAT
GATGTTGAATGGCAGCTGCCCTGGCTGAGCGCAGAGCAACTGGGCTTTGAGGAAGGTGGTCCACTTCTTC
TGCAGCAGCTTTTCACCGCCCACGTCGTTCTTGCAGACTTGAGCCACCCTGGATATATACAGCTCTTCAA
AGAAGTCAAACTCGCTGGCTGTCTCCTCAAAGAAGAAATAGACGACCTGGGTGGATGGAATGGCTGCCAC
GAAGGAGGCATCCGCGTGCAGCCAGCGTAAGAAGATGTCAGTCTTGAGAACAGGCTGGGATCCCAGTGTC
CGCATCAGGATGGGCTCGCTGCCCAGGAAGTTGTTCATGGTGCCGGAATAAAGCATCCCATCGACCAAGA
CAGCTGTGTGCTTGTGAACAGGGTCAAAGGGGCTTTGGCCCTTCCCGTCCATGACCTTGTCTATCAAGAT
GGGCAACAGGAGGGAATCTTGGAGTTCAATGAAGGTACAGGCAGGGCTGAAGGCAAAGGTCCCACAGGCA
TAGAGGTGAGTAGCATTGTAAGAGACCAGGACTCGAATGAAGTTGAAACACTGTGTCTCATTGCTCTTCT
TCTTAAAGGCACATTCGGTCTTTTTTCTCTCACTGGCTGGCCAGGGTATCATGTTCTTTAGCCTTGGGAT
TCCTGGGTTCTGGATATTCAAGGCCAGGACGGCCTCTCGAGCCCCCACATAGAGAGTGTTGCCATCGTCA
CTCAGGAGCAGCGTGTCAAAGTCTCGGAGGCCTTTTTGTTGGAAGAAGCTGAGGGCCCTGTGCCCGTCTC
CAGCATGGTATTTGACTCTGGGCATGGGCCCCTGACCACCAGTCCCAGAAGCAGGTGGCAGTGATGGCAG
CAGGAAGAGTTGGAAGAAAAAAACACGCAGGAGACTCCATGAGTCCTGGCCCAGGGAAAGGGCGAATTCT
GCAGATATCCATCACACTGGCGGCCGCTCGAGCATGCATCTAGAGGGCCCAATTCGCCCTATAGTGAGTC
GTATTACAATTCACTGGCCGTCGTTTTACAACGTCGTGACTGGGAAAACCCTGGCGTTACCCAACTTAAT
CGCCTTGCAGCACATCCCCCTTTCGCCAGCTGGCGTAATAGCGAAGAGGCCCGCACCGATCGCCCTTCCC
AACAGTTGCGCAGCCTGAATGGCGAATGG
[124 nt withheld, positions 2340-2463]
C
[91 nt withheld, positions 2465-2555]
A
[49 nt withheld, positions 2557-2605]
CCTTTGACGTTGGAGTCCACGTTCTTT
[37 nt withheld, positions 2633-2669]
ACCCTATCTCGGTCTATTCTTTTGATTTATAAGGGATTTTGCCGATTTCGGCCTATTGGTTAAAAAATGA
GCTGATTTAACAAAAATTTAACGCGAATTTTAACAAAATTCAGGGCGCAAGGGCTGCTAAAGGAAGCGGA
ACACGTAGAAAGCCAGTCCGCAGAAACGGTGCTGACCCCGGATGAATGTCAGCTACTGGGCTATCTGGAC
AAGGGAAAACGCAAGCGCAAAGAGAAAGCAGGTAGCTTGCAGTGGGCTTACATGGCGATAGCTAGACTGG
GCGGTTTTATGGACAGCAAGCGAACCGGAATTGCCAGCTGGGGCGCCCTCTGGTAAGGTTGGGAAGCCCT
GCAAAGTAAACTGGATGGCTTTCTTGCCGCCAAGGATCTGATGGCGCAGGGGATCAAGATCTGATCAAGA
GACAGGATGAGGATCGTTTCGCATGATTGAACAAGATGGATTGCACGCAGGTTCTCCGGCCGCTTGGGTG
GAGAGGCTATTCGGCTATGACTGGGCACAACAGACAATCGGCTGCTCTGATGCCGCCGTGTTCCGGCTGT
CAGCGCAGGGGCGCCCGGTTCTTTTTGTCAAGACCGACCTGTCCGGTGCCCTGAATGAACTGCAGGACGA
GGCAGCGCGGCTATCGTGGCTGGCCACGACGGGCGTTCCTTGCGCAGCTGTGCTCGACGTTGTCACTGAA
GCGGGAAGGGACTGGCTGCTATTGGGCGAAGTGCCGGGGCAGGATCTCCTGTCATCCCACCTTGCTCCTG
CCGAGAAAGTATCCATCATGGCTGATGCAATGCGGCGGCTGCATACGCTTGATCCGGCTACCTGCCCATT
CGACCACCAAGCGAAACATCGCATCGAGCGAGCACGTACTCGGATGGAAGCCGGTCTTGTCGATCAGGAT
GATCTGGACGAAGAGCATCAGGGGCTCGCGCCAGCCGAACTGTTCGCCAGGCTCAAGGCGCGCATGCCCG
ACGGCGAGGATCTCGTCGTGACCCATGGCGATGCCTGCTTGCCGAATATCATGGTGGAAAATGGCCGCTT
TTCTGGATTCATCGACTGTGGCCGGCTGGGTGTGGCGGACCGCTATCAGGACATAGCGTTGGCTACCCGT
GATATTGCTGAAGAGCTTGGCGGCGAATGGGCTGACCGCTTCCTCGTGCTTTACGGTATCGCCGCTCCCG
ATTCGCAGCGCATCGCCTTCTATCGCCTTCTTGACGAGTTCTTCTGAATTGAAAAAGGAAGAGTATGAGT
ATTCAACATTTCCGTGTCGCCCTTATTCCCTTTTTTGCGGCATTTTGCCTTCCTGTTTTTGCTCACCCAG
AAACGCTGGTGAAAGTAAAAGATGCTGAAGATCAGTTGGGTGCACGAGTGGGTTACATCGAACTGGATCT
CAACAGCGGTAAGATCCTTGAGAGTTTTCGCCCCGAAGAACGTTTTCCAATGATGAGCACTTTTAAAGTT
CTGCTATGTGGCGCGGTATTATCCCGTATTGACGCCGGGCAAGAGCAACTCGGTCGCCGCATACACTATT
CTCAGAATGACTTGGTTGAGTACTCACCAGTCACAGAAAAGCATCTTACGGATGGCATGACAGTAAGAGA
ATTATGCAGTGCTGCCATAACCATGAGTGATAACACTGCGGCCAACTTACTTCTGACAACGATCGGAGGA
CCGAAGGAGCTAACCGCTTTTTTGCACAACATGGGGGATCATGTAACTCGCCTTGATCGTTGGGAACCGG
AGCTGAATGAAGCCATACCAAACGACGAGCGTGACACCACGATGCCTGTAGCAATGGCAACAACGTTGCG
CAAACTATTAACTGGCGAACTACTTACTCTAGCTTCCCGGCAACAATTAATAGACTGGATGGAGGCGGAT
AAAGTTGCAGGACCACTTCTGCGCTCGGCCCTTCCGGCTGGCTGGTTTATTGCTGATAAATCTGGAGCCG
GTGAGCGTGGGTCTCGCGGTATCATTGCAGCACTGGGGCCAGATGGTAAGCCCTCCCGTATCGTAGTTAT
CTACACGACGGGGAGTCAGGCAACTATGGATGAACGAAATAGACAGATCGCTGAGATAGGTGCCTCACTG
ATTAAGCATTGGTAACTGTCAGACCAAGTTTACTCATATATACTTTAGATTGATTTAAAACTTCATTTTT
AATTTAAAAGGATCTAGGTGAAGATCCTTTTTGATAATCTCATGACCAAAATCCCTTAACGTGAGTTTTC
GTTCCACTGAGCGTCAGACCCCGTAGAAAAGATCAAAGGATCTTCTTGAGATCCTTTTTTTCTGCGCGTA
ATCTGCTGCTTGCAAACAAAAAAACCACCGCTACCAGCGGTGGTTTGTTTGCCGGATCAAGAGCTACCAA
CTCTTTTTCCGAAGGTAACTGGCTTCAGCAGAGCGCAGATACCAAATACTGTTCTTCTAGTGTAGCCGTA
GTTAGGCCACCACTTCAAGAACTCTGTAGCACCGCCTACATACCTCGCTCTGCTAATCCTGTTACCAGTG
GCTGCTGCCAGTGGCGATAAGTCGTGTCTTACCGGGTTGGACTCAAGACGATAGTTACCGGATAAGGCGC
AGCGGTCGGGCTGAACGGGGGGTTCGTGCACACAGCCCAGCTTGGAGCGAACGACCTACACCGAACTGAG
ATACCTACAGCGTGAGCTATGAGAAAGCGCCACGCTTCCCGAAGGGAGAAAGGCGGACAGGTATCCGGTA
AGCGGCAGGGTCGGAACAGGAGAGCGCACGAGGGAGCTTCCAGGGGGAAACGCCTGGTATCTTTATAGTC
CTGTCGGGTTTCGCCACCTCTGACTTGAGCGTCGATTTTTGTGATGCTCGTCAGGGGGGCGGAGCCTATG
GAAAAACGCCAGCAACGCGGCCTTTTTACGGTTCCTGGCCTTTTGCTGGCCTTTTGCTCACATGTTCTTT
CCTGCGTTATCCCCTGATTCTGTGGATAACCGTATTACCGCCTTTGAGTGAGCTGATACCGCTCGCCGCA
GCCGAACGACCGAGCGCAGCGAGTCAGTGAGCGAGGAAGCGGAAGAGCGCCCAATACGCAAACCGCCTCT
CCCCGCGCGTTGGCCGATTCATTAATGCAGCTGGCACGACAGGTTTCCCGACTGGAAAGCGGGCAGTGAG
CGCAACGCAATTAATGTGAGTTAGCTCACTCATTAGGCACCCCAGGCTTTACACTTTATGCTTCCGGCTC
GTATGTTGTGTGGAATTGTGAGCGGATAACAATTTCACACAGGAAACAGCTATGACCATGATTACGCCAA
GCTATTTAGGTGACACTATAGAATACTCAAGCTATGCATCAAGCTTGGTACCGAGCTCGGATCCACTAGT
AACGGCCGCCAGTGTGCTGGAATTCGCCCTT
