>Addgene plasmid #68029 | pCRII-Sema4a-ISH-2kb | addgene partial sequence | sequence record 121102 | M13pUC-Fwd 5'-CCCAGTCACGACGTTGTAAAACG-3'
TGTAATACGACTCACTATAGGGCGAATTGGGCCCTCTAGATGCATGCTCGAGCGGCCGCCAGTGTGATGG
ATATCTGCAGAATTCGCCCTTTCCCTGGGCCAGGACTCATGGAGTCTCCTGCGTGTTTTTTTCTTCCAAC
TCTTCCTGCTGCCATCACTGCCACCTGCTTCTGGGACTGGTGGTCAGGGGCCCATGCCCAGAGTCAAATA
CCATGCTGGAGACGGGCACAGGGCCCTCAGCTTCTTCCAACAAAAAGGCCTCCGAGACTTTGACACGCTG
CTCCTGAGTGACGATGGCAACACTCTCTATGTGGGGGCTCGAGAGGCCGTCCTGGCCTTGAATATCCAGA
ACCCAGGAATCCCAAGGCTAAAGAACATGATACCCTGGCCAGCCAGTGAGAGAAAAAAGACCGAATGTGC
CTTTAAGAAGAAGAGCAATGAGACACAGTGTTTCAACTTCATTCGAGTCCTGGTCTCTTACAATGCTACT
CACCTCTATGCCTGTGGGACCTTTGCCTTCAGCCCTGCCTGTACCTTCATTGAACTCCAAGATTCCCTCC
TGTTGCCCATCTTGATAGACAAGGTCATGGACGGGAAGGGCCAAAGCCCCTTTGACCCTGTTCACAAGCA
CACAGCTGTCTTGGTCGATGGGATGCTTTATTCCGGCACCATGAACAACTTCCTGGGCAGCGAGCCCATC
CTGATGCGGACACTGGGATCCCAGCCTGTTCTCAAGACTGACATCTTCTTACGCTGGCTGCACGCGGATG
CCTCCTTCGTGGCAGCCATTCCATCCACCCAGGTCGTCTATTTCTTCTTTGAGGAGACAGCCAGCGAGTT
TGACTTCTTTGAAGAGCTGTATATATCCAGGGTGGCTCAAGTCTGCAAGAACGACGTGGGCGGTGAAAAG
CTGCTGCAGAAGAAGTGGACCACCTTCCTCAAAGCCCAGTTGCTCTGCGCTCAGCCAGGGCAGCTGCCAT
TCAACATCATCCGCCACGCGGTCCTGCTGCCCGCCGATTCTCCCTCTGTTTCCCGCATCTACGCAGTCTT
TACCTCCCAGTGGCAGGTTGGCGGGACCAGGAGCTCAGCAGTCTGTGCCTTC
