>Addgene plasmid #68029 | pCRII-Sema4a-ISH-2kb | addgene partial sequence | sequence record 121105 | M13pUC-Rev 5'-AGCGGATAACAATTTCACACAGG-3'
GACCATGATTACGCCAAGCTATTTAGGTGACACTATAGAATACTCAAGCTATGCATCAAGCTTGGTACCG
AGCTCGGATCCACTAGTAACGGCCGCCAGTGTGCTGGAATTCGCCCTTAGAGTGAGCACTCCCAGGAGCA
CGATGGCCAGGAGGACGGTAACGATGAGAAAATGGGGCCAGTAGGACCGCTGGGCAGCCATGGAAGCTCC
GCCTCCGACCCTGGTCAGCGGGACCTGCACACGCTCACGGGGAACGCCCGCCAGCTCAGGGTCCAGCGCC
AGGGGCTGGTCCTGGCTGTCTACCCAATAGGAGACCACAGGGTATGAGTAGCCGTTCTCAGTCGCCACAC
ACTGGTAGAGGCCCCCGACACCATCCTGCGGCAGCAGCAAGAGGGAGCCATTGTAGACGGTAGCAGAGGC
TTCTGAGATTTTGGCTCGGCCATGACTCCAGTGGTAAGAGGCCAGTGCTGACAGGTGGGGGCAGGGCAGC
TCCAGGATGGAGTTGGGGACTGTCAGGACTTCTTTAATTAGTTGAGGGGGGCTCTGACGCCGGGGGCTCC
TGGCCATGGGGCCACGGGTGCATACCCACTCCGGGTTGCCGCGTTCCATGTCCTGCTTCCAAGGCTTGGT
AGAGCCAGACAGAAGGCTGCAGAGTCTTGATTCAGGGTCCCAGGCACAGTGAGGGTCCCTGGCAAGCACA
CAGTCCACACAGCTCTCGTAGACACTGCAATTGGCCCTGGGAACTCTCCAGATGCCTCCAGAGAAGCCTG
CAAACACTGCACCCTGGGCGGGGGCCAGCTGCAGGTTTCGAACAGGCTCAGAGTCAGGGCTCAGCTGAAT
CTCCTCCACGAGATAAGCACTGCTGTCCTGAGGCACCACAGCCTTGTGCAGGGACCCCGTGGAGGTACCC
AGATACATGACCACATGGCTGCTCCCATCAAGGCCCCGAGCTGACTCCACAGCAAGCCGTGTGT
